>Addgene plasmid #48415 | pFUSB4_AGTT | depositor full sequence | sequence record 70115 | Full Sequence
ATGTTTTCCCAGTCACGACGTTGTAAAACGACGGCCAGTCTTAAGCGTCTCATGGCCTGACCCCGGACCA
AGTGGTGGCCTATCGCCAGCAACATTGGCGGCAAGCAAGCGCTCGAAACGGTGCAGCGGCTGTTGCCGGT
GCTGTGCCAGGACCATGGCCTGACCCCGGACCAAGTGGTGGCTATCGCCAGCAACAATGGCGGCAAGCAA
GCGCTCGAAACGGTGCAGCGGCTGTTGCCGGTGCTGTGCCAGGACCATGGCCTGACCCCGGACCAAGTGG
TGGCTATCGCCAGCAACGGTGGCGGCAAGCAAGCGCTCGAAACGGTGCAGCGGCTGTTGCCGGTGCTGTG
CCAGGACCATGGCCTGACCCCGGACCAAGTGGTGGCTATCGCCAGCAACGGTGGCGGCAAGCAAGCGCTC
GAAACGGTGCAGCGGCTGTTGCCGGTGCTGTGCCAGGACCATGGCCTGACCCCGGACCAAGTGGTGGCTA
TCGAGACGTCTAGACCAGCCAGGACAGAAATGCCTCGACTTCGCTGCTACCCAAGGTTGCCGGGTGACGC
ACACCGTGGAAACGGATGAAGGCACGAACCCAGTGGACATAAGCCTGTTCGGTTCGTAAGCTGTAATGCA
AGTAGCGTATGCGCTCACGCAACTGGTCCAGAACCTTGACCGAACGCAGCGGTGGTAACGGCGCAGTGGC
GGTTTTCATGGCTTGTTATGACTGTTTTTTTGGGGTACAGTCTATGCCTCGGGCATCCAAGCAGCAAGCG
CGTTACGCCGTGGGTCGATGTTTGATGTTATGGAGCAGCAACGATGTTACGCAGCAGGGCAGTCGCCCTA
AAACAAAGTTAAACATTATGAGGGAAGCGGTGATCGCCGAAGTATCGACTCAACTATCAGAGGTAGTTGG
CGTCATCGAGCGCCATCTCGAACCGACGTTGCTGGCCGTACATTTGTACGGCTCCGCAGTGGATGGCGGC
CTGAAGCCACACAGTGATATTGATTTGCTGGTTACGGTGACCGTAAGGCTTGATGAAACAACGCGGCGAG
CTTTGATCAACGACCTTTTGGAAACTTCGGCTTCCCCTGGAGAGAGCGAGATTCTCCGCGCTGTAGAAGT
CACCATTGTTGTGCACGACGACATCATTCCGTGGCGTTATCCAGCTAAGCGCGAACTGCAATTTGGAGAA
TGGCAGCGCAATGACATTCTTGCAGGTATCTTCGAGCCAGCCACGATCGACATTGATCTGGCTATCTTGC
TGACAAAAGCAAGAGAACATAGCGTTGCCTTGGTAGGTCCAGCGGCGGAGGAACTCTTTGATCCGGTTCC
TGAACAGGATCTATTTGAGGCGCTAAATGAAACCTTAACGCTATGGAACTCGCCGCCCGACTGGGCTGGC
GATGAGCGAAATGTAGTGCTTACGTTGTCCCGCATTTGGTACAGCGCAGTAACCGGCAAAATCGCGCCGA
AGGATGTCGCTGCCGACTGGGCAATGGAGCGCCTGCCGGCCCAGTATCAGCCCGTCATACTTGAAGCTAG
ACAGGCTTATCTTGGACAAGAAGAAGATCGCTTGGCCTCGCGCGCAGATCAGTTGGAAGAATTTGTCCAC
TACGTGAAAGGCGAGATCACCAAGGTAGTCGGCAAATAACCCTCGAGCCACCCATGACCAAAATCCCTTA
ACGTGAGTTACGCGTCGTTCCACTGAGCGTCAGACCCCGTAGAAAAGATCAAAGGATCTTCTTGAGATCC
TTTTTTTCTGCGCGTAATCTGCTGCTTGCAAACAAAAAAACCACCGCTACCAGCGGTGGTTTGTTTGCCG
GATCAAGAGCTACCAACTCTTTTTCCGAAGGTAACTGGCTTCAGCAGAGCGCAGATACCAAATACTGTCC
TTCTAGTGTAGCCGTAGTTAGGCCACCACTTCAAGAACTCTGTAGCACCGCCTACATACCTCGCTCTGCT
AATCCTGTTACCAGTGGCTGCTGCCAGTGGCGATAAGTCGTGTCTTACCGGGTTGGACTCAAGACGATAG
TTACCGGATAAGGCGCAGCGGTCGGGCTGAACGGGGGGTTCGTGCACACAGCCCAGCTTGGAGCGAACGA
CCTACACCGAACTGAGATACCTACAGCGTGAGCATTGAGAAAGCGCCACGCTTCCCGAAGGGAGAAAGGC
GGACAGGTATCCGGTAAGCGGCAGGGTCGGAACAGGAGAGCGCACGAGGGAGCTTCCAGGGGGAAACGCC
TGGTATCTTTATAGTCCTGTCGGGTTTCGCCACCTCTGACTTGAGCGTCGATTTTTGTGATGCTCGTCAG
GGGGGCGGAGCCTATGGAAAAACGCCAGCAACGCGGCCTTTTTACGGTTCCTGGCCTTTTGCTGGCCTTT
TGCTCACATGTTCTTTCCTGCGTTATCCCCTGATTCTGTGGATAACCGTATTACCGCCTTTGAGTGAGCT
GATACCGCTCGCCGCAGCCGAACGACCGAGCGCAGCGAGTCAGTGAGCGAGGAAGCGGAAGAGCGCCCAA
TACGCAAACCGCCTCTCCCCGCGCGTTGGCCGATTCATTAATGCAGCTGGCACGACAGGTTTCCCGACTG
GAAAGCGGGCAGTGAGCGCAACGCAATTAATACGCGTACCGCTAGCCAGGAAGAGTTTGTAGAAACGCAA
AAAGGCCATCCGTCAGGATGGCCTTCTGCTTAGTTTGATGCCTGGCAGTTTATGGCGGGCGTCCTGCCCG
CCACCCTCCGGGCCGTTGCTTCACAACGTTCAAATCCGCTCCCGGCGGATTTGTCCTACTCAGGAGAGCG
TTCACCGACAAACAACAGATAAAACGAAAGGCCCAGTCTTCCGACTGAGCCTTTCGTTTTATTTGATGCC
TGGCAGTTCCCTACTCTCGCGTTAACGCTAGCATGG
Features (pLannotate 1.2.2; 8 found; start..end, strand, type, name):
      3..39      -  CDS            lacZα (fragment): LacZα fragment of β-galactosidase; lacZ fragment
    596..619     +  promoter       Pc promoter (fragment): intI1 (promoter lies within the coding sequence); class 1 integron promoter
    795..851     +  CDS            GmR (fragment): gentamycin acetyltransferase; aacC1; confers resistance to gentamycin
    858..1649    +  CDS            SmR: aminoglycoside adenylyltransferase (Murphy, 1985); aadA; confers resistance to spectinomycin and streptomycin
   1742..2330    +  rep_origin     ori: high-copy-number ColE1/pMB1/pBR322/pUC origin of replication
   2513..2605    +  CDS            lacI (fragment): lac repressor; lacI; The lac repressor binds to the lac operator to inhibit transcription in E. coli. This inhibition can be relieved by adding lactose or isopropyl-β-D-thiogalactopyranoside (IPTG).
   2660..2687    -  terminator     rrnB T2 terminator: transcription terminator T2 from the E. coli rrnB gene
   2819..2862    +  terminator     rrnB T1 terminator: Escherichia coli rrnB; transcription terminator T1 from the E. coli rrnB gene
