[The description below was written by a language model from this plasmid's Addgene catalogue record and pLannotate feature annotations shown in this document.]
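Description:
pFUSB4_AGTT is a pre-assembled TALE repeat intermediate built in the pFUS_B4 array backbone, part of a plasmid set for simplified Golden Gate assembly of 15-RVD GoldyTALEN nucleases. Its synthetic insert is a four-repeat module with the repeat-variable diresidues NI NN NG NG. Under the standard TALE code these specify the bases A, G, T and T, which gives the plasmid its name. The depositor notes that it was made by Golden Gate cloning. Although the catalogue lists it under mammalian expression and TALEN, the annotated sequence shows no eukaryotic promoter, nuclease domain or polyadenylation signal. This fits an E. coli cloning intermediate that donates its repeat block rather than a stand-alone expression vector.

The 2.9 kb plasmid replicates from a high-copy ColE1/pUC-type origin. It is selected with spectinomycin through an aadA (SmR) aminoglycoside adenylyltransferase gene. A fragment of the class 1 integron Pc promoter and a remnant of a gentamicin acetyltransferase gene lie upstream of aadA, suggesting the cassette is integron-derived. Short leftover fragments of lacZα and lacI are also annotated, consistent with a lacZ screening cassette that was replaced when the repeats were inserted, though the record does not say so. rrnB T1 and T2 terminators are annotated nearby. The automated annotation did not label the TALE repeats themselves, which presumably occupy the unannotated region between the lacZα fragment and the resistance cassette.

In use, a ready-made four-RVD block like this would be combined with other repeat arrays and a final repeat in a second Golden Gate step. The product goes into a TALEN expression backbone, giving custom nucleases for in vivo genome engineering.
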