Addgene plasmid #48415: pFUSB4_AGTT
Depositing lab: Stephen Ekker. Depositing organization: Mayo Foundation for Medical Education and Research. Publication: High Efficiency In Vivo Genome Engineering with a Simplified 15-RVD GoldyTALEN Design. Ma AC, Lee HB, Clark KJ, Ekker SC. PLoS One. 2013 May 29;8(5):e65259. doi: 10.1371/journal.pone.0065259. Print 2013. PubMed 23734242.
Backbone
  Vector backbone: pFUS_B4
  Vector type: Mammalian Expression, TALEN
Growth in bacteria
  Bacterial resistance: Spectinomycin, 50 μg/mL
  Growth temperature: 37°C
  Growth strain: Top10
  Copy number: Unknown
Gene/Insert
  Gene/Insert name: RVD sequence: NI NN NG NG
  Species: Synthetic
  Cloning method: Unknown
  Sequencing primers: 5′ ttgatgcctggcagttccct; 3′ cgaaccgaacaggcttatgt
Terms and licenses: Academic/Nonprofit Terms; Industry Terms: Not Available to Industry
Depositor comments: Plasmid was created using Golden Gate cloning.
How to cite: pFUSB4_AGTT was a gift from Stephen Ekker (Addgene plasmid # 48415 ; http://n2t.net/addgene:48415 ; RRID:Addgene_48415)
