>Addgene plasmid #48415 | pFUSB4_AGTT | addgene partial sequence | sequence record 70836 | pCR8_F1 5'-ttgatgcctggcagttccct-3'
TTGTAAAACGACGGCCAGTCTTAAGCGTCTCATGGCCTGACCCCGGACCAAGTGGTGGCTATCGCCAGCA
ACATTGGCGGCAAGCAAGCGCTCGAAACGGTGCAGCGGCTGTTGCCGGTGCTGTGCCAGGACCATGGCCT
GACCCCGGACCAAGTGGTGGCTATCGCCAGCAACAATGGCGGCAAGCAAGCGCTCGAAACGGTGCAGCGG
CTGTTGCCGGTGCTGTGCCAGGACCATGGCCTGACCCCGGACCAAGTGGTGGCTATCGCCAGCAACGGTG
GCGGCAAGCAAGCGCTCGAAACGGTGCAGCGGCTGTTGCCGGTGCTGTGCCAGGACCATGGCCTGACCCC
GGACCAAGTGGTGGCTATCGCCAGCAACGGTGGCGGCAAGCAAGCGCTCGAAACGGTGCAGCGGCTGTTG
CCGGTGCTGTGCCAGGACCATGGCCTGACCCCGGACCAAGTGGTGGCTATCGAGACGTCTAGACCAGCCA
GGACAGAAATGCCTCGACTTCGCTGCTACCCAAGGTTGCCGGGTGACGCACACCGTGGAAACGGATGAAG
GCACGAACCCAGTGGACATAAGCCTGTTCGGTTCGTAAGCTGTAATGCAAGTAGCGTATGCGCTCACGCA
ACTGGTCCAGAACCTTGACCGAACGCAGCGGTGGTAACGGCGCAGTGGCGGTTTTCATGGCTTGTTATGA
CTGTTTTTTTGGGGTACAGTCTATGCCTCGGGCATCCAAGCAGCAAGCGCGTTACGCCGTGGGTCGATGT
TTGATGTTATGGAGCAGCAACGATGTTACGCAGCAGGGCAGTCGCCCTAAAACAAAGTTAAACATTATGA
GGGAAGCGGTGATCGCCGAAGTATCGACTCAACTATCAGA
